>Addgene plasmid #167640 | pKP2187 | addgene full sequence | sequence record 339573 | Addgene NGS Result
ATCGATGCATAATGTGCCTGTCAAATGGACGAAGCAGGGATTCTGCAAACCCTATGCTACTCCGTCAAGC
CGTCAATTGTCTGATTCGTTACCAATTATGACAACTTGACGGCTACATCATTCACTTTTTCTTCACAACC
GGCACGGAACTCGCTCGGGCTGGCCCCGGTGCATTTTTTAAATACCCGCGAGAAATAGAGTTGATCGTCA
AAACCAACATTGCGACCGACGGTGGCGATAGGCATCCGGGTGGTGCTCAAAAGCAGCTTCGCCTGGCTGA
TACGTTGGTCCTCGCGCCAGCTTAAGACGCTAATCCCTAACTGCTGGCGGAAAAGATGTGACAGACGCGA
CGGCGACAAGCAAACATGCTGTGCGACGCTGGCGATATCAAAATTGCTGTCTGCCAGGTGATCGCTGATG
TACTGACAAGCCTCGCGTACCCGATTATCCATCGGTGGATGGAGCGACTCGTTAATCGCTTCCATGCGCC
GCAGTAACAATTGCTCAAGCAGATTTATCGCCAGCAGCTCCGAATAGCGCCCTTCCCCTTGCCCGGCGTT
AATGATTTGCCCAAACAGGTCGCTGAAATGCGGCTGGTGCGCTTCATCCGGGCGAAAGAACCCCGTATTG
GCAAATATTGACGGCCAGTTAAGCCATTCATGCCAGTAGGCGCGCGGACGAAAGTAAACCCACTGGTGAT
ACCATTCGCGAGCCTCCGGATGACGACCGTAGTGATGAATCTCTCCTGGCGGGAACAGCAAAATATCACC
CGGTCGGCAAACAAATTCTCGTCCCTGATTTTTCACCACCCCCTGACCGCGAATGGTGAGATTGAGAATA
TAACCTTTCATTCCCAGCGGTCGGTCGATAAAAAAATCGAGATAACCGTTGGCCTCAATCGGCGTTAAAC
CCGCCACCAGATGGGCATTAAACGAGTATCCCGGCAGCAGGGGATCATTTTGCGCTTCAGCCATACTTTT
CATACTCCCGCCATTCAGAGAAGAAACCAATTGTCCATATTGCATCAGACATTGCCGTCACTGCGTCTTT
TACTGGCTCTTCTCGCTAACCAAACCGGTAACCCCGCTTATTAAAAGCATTCTGTAACAAAGCGGGACCA
AAGCCATGACAAAAACGCGTAACAAAAGTGTCTATAATCACGGCAGAAAAGTCCACATTGATTATTTGCA
CGGCGTCACACTTTGCTATGCCATAGCATTTTTATCCATAAGATTAGCGGATCCTACCTGACGCTTTTTA
TCGCAACTCTCTACTGTTTCTCCATACCCGTTTTTTTGGGCTAGCAGGAGGAATTCACCATGAACAAGAA
GATTCATTCCCTGGCCTTGTTGGTCAATCTGGGGATTTATGGGGTAGCGCAGGCACAAGAGCCGACCGAT
ACTCCTGTTTCACATGACGATACTCCCTGTGTTACCGCCGCCGAGCAGAACTTACAGGCGCCTGGCGTTT
CGACCATCACCGCAGATGAAATCCGCAAAAACCCGGTTGCCCGCGATGTGTCGAAGATCATCCGTACCAT
GCCAGGCGTTAACCTGACCGGTAACTCCACCAGTGGTCAGCGTGGGAATAACCGACAGATTGATATTCGC
GGTATGGGTCCGGAAAACACGCTGATTTTGATTGACGGCAAGCCGGTAAGCAGCCGTAACTCGGTGCGTC
AGGGCTGGCGTGGCGAGCGCGATACCCGTGGTGATACTTCCTGGGTGCCACCTGAAATGATTGAACGTAT
TGAAGTTCTGCGTGGTCCGGCAGCTGCGCGTTATGGCAACGGCGCGGCGGGCGGCGTGGTTAACATCATT
ACCAAAAAAGGCAGCGGCGAGTGGCACGGCTCCTGGGACGCATATTTCAATGCGCCAGAACATAAAGAGG
AAGGTGCCACCAAACGCACTAACTTTAGCCTGACCGGTCCGCTGGGCGACGAATTCAGCTTCCGTTTGTA
TGGCAACCTCGACAAAACCCAGGCTGACGCGTGGGATATCAACCAGGGCCATCAGTCCGCGCGTGCCGGA
ACGTATGCCACGACGTTACCAGCCGGGCGCGAAGGGGTAATCAACAAAGATATTAATGGCGTGGTGCGCT
GGGATTTCGCGCCATTGCAATCGCTGGAACTGGAAGCAGGTTACAGCCGCCAGGGTAACCTGTATGCGGG
CGACACCCAGAATACCAACTCCGATTCCTATACCCGCTCGAAATATGGCGATGAAACCAACCGTCTGTAT
CGCCAGAACTACGCGCTGACCTGGAACGGTGGCTGGGATAACGGCGTGACCACCAGCAACTGGGTGCAGT
ACGAACACACCCGTAACTCGCGTATTCCGGAAGGTCTGGCGGGCGGTACCGAAGGGAAATTTAACGAAAA
AGCGACACAGGATTTCGTCGATATCGATCTTGATGACGTGATGCTGCACAGCGAAGTTAACCTGCCGATT
GATTTCCTCGTTAACCAGACGCTGACGCTGGGTACGGAGTGGAATCAGCAACGGATGAAGGACTTAAGTT
CCAACACCCAGGCACTGACCGGAACGAATACCGGTGGCGCTATTGATGGCGTGAGTACCACCGACCGTAG
CCCGTATTCAAAAGCAGAAATTTTCTCGCTGTTTGCCGAAAACAACATGGAGCTGACTGACAGCACCATC
GTAACGCCGGGGCTGCGTTTCGATCATCACAGTATTGTCGGCAATAACTGGAGCCCGGCGCTGAACATAT
CGCAAGGTTTAGGCGATGACTTCACGCTGAAAATGGGCATCGCCCGTGCTTATAAAGCGCCGAGCCTGTA
CCAGACTAACCCGAACTACATTCTCTACAGTAAAGGTCAGGGTTGCTATGCCAGCGCGGGCGGCTGCTAT
CTGCAAGGTAACGATGACCTGAAAGCAGAAACCAGCATCAACAAAGAGATTGGTCTGGAGTTCAAACGCG
ACGGGTGGCTGGCGGGCGTCACCTGGTTCCGTAACGATTATCGCAATAAGATTGAAGCGGGCTATGTGGC
TGTAGGGCAAAACGCAGTCGGCACCGATCTCTATCAGTGGGATAACGTGCCGAAAGCGGTGGTTGAAGGT
CTGGAAGGATCGTTAAACGTACCGGTTAGCGAAACGGTGATGTGGACCAATAACATCACTTATATGCTGA
AGAGTGAAAACAAAACCACGGGCGACCGTTTGTCGATCATCCCGGAGTATACGTTGAACTCAACGCTGAG
CTGGCAGGCACGGGAAGATTTGTCGATGCAAACGACCTTCACCTGGTACGGCAAGCAGCAGCCGAAGAAG
TACAACTATAAAGGTCAGCCAGCGGTTGGACCGGAAACCAAAGAAATTAGTCCTTACAGCATTGTTGGCC
TGAGCGCGACCTGGGATGTGACGAAGAATGTCAGTCTGACCGGCGGCGTGGACAATCTGTTCGACAAACG
TTTGTGGCGTGCGGGTAATGCCCAGACCACGGGCGATTTGGCAGGGGCCAACTATATCGCCGGTGCCGGG
GCGTATACCTATAACGAGCCGGGACGTACGTGGTATATGAGCGTAAACACCCACTTCTGATCATGGTACC
CGGGGATCCTCTAGAATCGACCTGCAGGCATGCAAGCTTGGCTGTTTTGGCGGATGAGAGAAGATTTTCA
GCCTGATACAGATTAAATCAGAACGCAGAAGCGGTCTGATAAAACAGAATTTGCCTGGCGGCAGTAGCGC
GGTGGTCCCACCTGACCCCATGCCGAACTCAGAAGTGAAACGCCGTAGCGCCGATGGTAGTGTGGGGTCT
CCCCATGCGAGAGTAGGGAACTGCCAGGCATCAAATAAAACGAAAGGCTCAGTCGAAAGACTGGGCCTTT
CGTTTTATCTGTTGTTTGTCGGTGAACGCTCTCCTGAGTAGGACAAATCCGCCGGGAGCGGATTTGAACG
TTGCGAAGCAACGGCCCGGAGGGTGGCGGGCAGGACGCCCGCCATAAACTGCCAGGCATCAAATTAAGCA
GAAGGCCATCCTGACGGATGGCCTTTTTGCGTTTCTACAAACTCTTTTGTTTATTTTTCTAAATACATTC
AAATATGTATCCGCTCATGAGACAATAACCCTGATAAATGCTTCAATAATATTGAAAAAGGAAGAGTATG
AGTATTCAACATTTCCGTGTCGCCCTTATTCCCTTTTTTGCGGCATTTTGCCTTCCTGTTTTTGCTCACC
CAGAAACGCTGGTGAAAGTAAAAGATGCTGAAGATCAGTTGGGTGCACGAGTGGGTTACATCGAACTGGA
TCTCAACAGCGGTAAGATCCTTGAGAGTTTTCGCCCCGAAGAACGTTTTCCAATGATGAGCACTTTTAAA
GTTCTGCTATGTGGCGCGGTATTATCCCGTGTTGACGCCGGGCAAGAGCAACTCGGTCGCCGCATACACT
ATTCTCAGAATGACTTGGTTGAGTACTCACCAGTCACAGAAAAGCATCTTACGGATGGCATGACAGTAAG
AGAATTATGCAGTGCTGCCATAACCATGAGTGATAACACTGCGGCCAACTTACTTCTGACAACGATCGGA
GGACCGAAGGAGCTAACCGCTTTTTTGCACAACATGGGGGATCATGTAACTCGCCTTGATCGTTGGGAAC
CGGAGCTGAATGAAGCCATACCAAACGACGAGCGTGACACCACGATGCCTGTAGCAATGGCAACAACGTT
GCGCAAACTATTAACTGGCGAACTACTTACTCTAGCTTCCCGGCAACAATTAATAGACTGGATGGAGGCG
GATAAAGTTGCAGGACCACTTCTGCGCTCGGCCCTTCCGGCTGGCTGGTTTATTGCTGATAAATCTGGAG
CCGGTGAGCGTGGGTCTCGCGGTATCATTGCAGCACTGGGGCCAGATGGTAAGCCCTCCCGTATCGTAGT
TATCTACACGACGGGGAGTCAGGCAACTATGGATGAACGAAATAGACAGATCGCTGAGATAGGTGCCTCA
CTGATTAAGCATTGGTAACTGTCAGACCAAGTTTACTCATATATACTTTAGATTGATTTACGCGCCCTGT
AGCGGCGCATTAAGCGA
[96 nt withheld, positions 5058-5153]
C
[141 nt withheld, positions 5155-5295]
CCTTTGACGTTGGAGTCCACGTTCTTT
[37 nt withheld, positions 5323-5359]
ACCCTATCTCGGGCTATTCTTTTGATTTATAAGGGATTTTGCCGATTTCGGCCTATTGGTTAAAAAATGA
GCTGATTTAACAAAAATTTAACGCGAATTTTAACAAAATATTAACGTTTACAATTTAAAAGGATCTAGGT
GAAGATCCTTTTTGATAATCTCATGACCAAAATCCCTTAACGTGAGTTTTCGTTCCACTGAGCGTCAGAC
CCCGTAGAAAAGATCAAAGGATCTTCTTGAGATCCTTTTTTTCTGCGCGTAATCTGCTGCTTGCAAACAA
AAAAACCACCGCTACCAGCGGTGGTTTGTTTGCCGGATCAAGAGCTACCAACTCTTTTTCCGAAGGTAAC
TGGCTTCAGCAGAGCGCAGATACCAAATACTGTCCTTCTAGTGTAGCCGTAGTTAGGCCACCACTTCAAG
AACTCTGTAGCACCGCCTACATACCTCGCTCTGCTAATCCTGTTACCAGTGGCTGCTGCCAGTGGCGATA
AGTCGTGTCTTACCGGGTTGGACTCAAGACGATAGTTACCGGATAAGGCGCAGCGGTCGGGCTGAACGGG
GGGTTCGTGCACACAGCCCAGCTTGGAGCGAACGACCTACACCGAACTGAGATACCTACAGCGTGAGCTA
TGAGAAAGCGCCACGCTTCCCGAAGGGAGAAAGGCGGACAGGTATCCGGTAAGCGGCAGGGTCGGAACAG
GAGAGCGCACGAGGGAGCTTCCAGGGGGAAACGCCTGGTATCTTTATAGTCCTGTCGGGTTTCGCCACCT
CTGACTTGAGCGTCGATTTTTGTGATGCTCGTCAGGGGGGCGGAGCCTATGGAAAAACGCCAGCAACGCG
GCCTTTTTACGGTTCCTGGCCTTTTGCTGGCCTTTTGCTCACATGTTCTTTCCTGCGTTATCCCCTGATT
CTGTGGATAACCGTATTACCGCCTTTGAGTGAGCTGATACCGCTCGCCGCAGCCGAACGACCGAGCGCAG
CGAGTCAGTGAGCGAGGAAGCGGAAGAGCGCCTGATGCGGTATTTTCTCCTTACGCATCTGTGCGGTATT
TCACACCGCATAGGGTCATGGCTGCGCCCCGACACCCGCCAACACCCGCTGACGCGCCCTGACGGGCTTG
TCTGCTCCCGGCATCCGCTTACAGACAAGCTGTGACCGTCTCCGGGAGCTGCATGTGTCAGAGGTTTTCA
CCGTCATCACCGAAACGCGCGAGGCAGAAGGAGATGGCGCCCAACAGTCCCCCGGCCACGGGGCCTGCCA
CCATACCCACGCCGAAACAAGCGCTCATGAGCCCGAAGTGGCGAGCCCGATCTTCCCCATCGGTGATGTC
GGCGATATAGGCGCCAGCAACCGCACCTGTGGCGCCGGTGATGCCGGCCACGATGCGTCCGGCGTAGAGG
ATCTGCTCATGTTTGACAGCTTATC
Features (pLannotate 1.2.2; 15 found; start..end, strand, type, name):
     96..974     -  CDS            araC: L-arabinose regulatory protein; araC
   1001..1285    +  promoter       araBAD promoter: araBAD; promoter of the L-arabinose operon of E. coli; the araC regulatory gene is transcribed in the opposite direction (Guzman et al., 1995)
   1320..3557    +  CDS            fepA: FEPA_ECOLI - Also known as fep, feuB. Experimental evidence at protein level: Swiss-Prot protein existence level 1. This protein is involved in the initial step of iron uptake by binding ferrienterobactin (Fe-ENT), an iron chelatin siderophore that allows E.coli to extract iron from the environment. FepA also acts as a receptor for colicins B and D. From Escherichia coli (strain K12).
   3565..3609    +  misc_feature   MCS (fragment): pUC18/19 multiple cloning site
   3693..3808    +  ncRNA          5S rRNA: Accession: RF00001 - 5S ribosomal RNA
   3812..3898    +  terminator     rrnB T1 terminator: Escherichia coli rrnB; transcription terminator T1 from the E. coli rrnB gene
   3990..4017    +  terminator     rrnB T2 terminator: transcription terminator T2 from the E. coli rrnB gene
   4036..4127    +  promoter       AmpR promoter: bla
   4128..4988    +  CDS            AmpR: β-lactamase; bla; confers resistance to ampicillin, carbenicillin, and related antibiotics
   5030..5485    +  rep_origin     f1 ori (sequence partly withheld): f1 bacteriophage origin of replication; arrow indicates direction of (+) strand synthesis
   5596..6184    +  rep_origin     ori: high-copy-number ColE1/pMB1/pBR322/pUC origin of replication
   6370..6421    -  misc_feature   bom (fragment): basis of mobility region from pBR322
   6537..6576    -  CDS            rop (fragment): Rop protein, which maintains plasmids at low copy number; rop
   6577..6762    -  CDS            TcR (fragment): tetracycline efflux protein; tet; confers resistance to tetracycline
   6772..6       +  promoter       tet promoter (fragment) (across the origin): E. coli promoter for tetracycline efflux protein gene
