[The description below was written by a language model from this plasmid's Addgene catalogue record and pLannotate feature annotations shown in this document.]
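Description:
pKP2187 is a bacterial expression plasmid built on the pBAD24 backbone that carries a mutant allele of the Escherichia coli fepA gene under arabinose control. The 6,784 nt plasmid replicates from a high-copy ColE1/pMB1-type origin and is selected with ampicillin through the bla (β-lactamase) gene. An f1 phage origin is also present, along with short nonfunctional remnants of pBR322 ancestry (fragments of bom, rop, the tetracycline resistance gene and its promoter).

The fepA coding sequence sits directly downstream of the araBAD promoter, with the araC regulator gene transcribed divergently. AraC represses the promoter in the absence of L-arabinose and activates it when the sugar is present, which allows expression to be adjusted by inducer concentration. Transcription ends at the rrnB T1 and T2 terminators, which follow a residual piece of the polylinker and a 5S rRNA segment.

FepA is the outer membrane receptor that binds ferric enterobactin in the first step of siderophore-mediated iron uptake, and it also serves as the receptor for colicins B and D. This version carries two substitutions, I14P and V15C. The record notes that this numbering does not start from the start codon, and counted from the start codon the changes are I36P and V37C. The depositor states the purpose simply as expressing this double mutant and gives pKP515 from the same collection as the parent plasmid. The record does not describe the specific experiments the substitutions were designed for, and it lists the 5′ cloning site as unknown.
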