Addgene plasmid #167640: pKP2187
Purpose: Express FepA V15C, I14P . Please note that mutation numbers are not based on start codon of insert.
Depositing lab: Kathleen Postle. Depositing organization: Pennsylvania State University.
Backbone
  Vector backbone: pBAD24
  Vector type: Bacterial Expression
Growth in bacteria
  Bacterial resistance: Ampicillin, 100 μg/mL
  Growth temperature: 37°C
  Growth strain: DH5alpha
  Copy number: High Copy
Gene/Insert
  Gene/Insert name: fepA V15C, I14P
  Species: Escherichia coli
  Mutation: fepA with V15C, I14P mutations (Mutations are I36P and V37C based on start codon)
  Cloning method: Restriction Enzyme; 5′ cloning site Unknown (unknown if destroyed)
Terms and licenses: Academic/Nonprofit Terms; Industry Terms: Not Available to Industry
Depositor comments: The parent is pKP515 in this collection (PMID: 12218040)
How to cite: pKP2187 was a gift from Kathleen Postle (Addgene plasmid # 167640 ; http://n2t.net/addgene:167640 ; RRID:Addgene_167640)
